Addgene plasmid #118858: pQLinkHD_mTFP1
Purpose: fluorescent protein expression with an N-terminal His-tag
Depositing lab: Marc Birtwistle. Depositing organization: Clemson University. Publication: Fluorescence Multiplexing with Spectral Imaging and Combinatorics. Holzapfel HY, Stern AD, Bouhaddou M, Anglin CM, Putur D, Comer S, Birtwistle MR. ACS Comb Sci. 2018 Nov 12;20(11):653-659. doi: 10.1021/acscombsci.8b00101. Epub 2018 Oct 30. PubMed 30339749.
Backbone
  Vector backbone: pQLinkHD
  Vector type: Bacterial Expression
Growth in bacteria
  Bacterial resistance: Ampicillin, 100 μg/mL
  Growth temperature: 37°C
  Growth strain: DH5alpha
  Growth instructions: Use BL21 for protein expression.
  Copy number: High Copy
Gene/Insert
  Gene/Insert name: mTFP1
  Tag / fusion protein: His-tag (N terminal on insert)
  Cloning method: Gateway Cloning
  Sequencing primers: 5′ pQE_F CCCGAAAAGTGCCACCTG; 3′ pQE_R GTTCTGAGGTCATTACTGG
Terms and licenses: Academic/Nonprofit Terms; Industry Terms: Not Available to Industry
How to cite: pQLinkHD_mTFP1 was a gift from Marc Birtwistle (Addgene plasmid # 118858 ; http://n2t.net/addgene:118858 ; RRID:Addgene_118858)
