[The description below was written by a language model from this plasmid's Addgene catalogue record and pLannotate feature annotations shown in this document.]
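Description:
pQLinkHD_mTFP1 is a bacterial expression plasmid built on the pQLinkHD backbone, a Gateway-compatible destination vector, for producing the monomeric teal (cyan) fluorescent protein mTFP1 with an N-terminal His-tag in E. coli. It replicates from a high-copy ColE1/pMB1-type origin and is selected with ampicillin through the β-lactamase (AmpR) gene and its own promoter. A pBR322 bom region and a short rop fragment are also annotated in the backbone. The sequenced record is about 5.6 kb.

Expression is driven by the bacteriophage T5 promoter, which is recognised by the host E. coli RNA polymerase. It carries an embedded lac operator and is followed by a second one. A plasmid-borne lacI gene under the stronger lacIq promoter supplies repressor, so transcription is held off until induced with IPTG. Downstream, the reading frame begins with a polyhistidine tag (annotated as 7xHis), runs through an attB1 site left by the Gateway recombination, and continues into the mTFP1 coding sequence, which is annotated as mammalian codon-optimised. An attB2 site and the lambda t0 terminator follow. The feature table also shows a chloramphenicol acetyltransferase (cat) coding sequence with only a fragment of its promoter, followed by the rrnB T1 terminator. The catalogue lists ampicillin alone as the selection, so chloramphenicol resistance should not be assumed.

The stated purpose is His-tagged fluorescent protein expression, which allows purification by metal-affinity chromatography. The associated work concerns fluorescence multiplexing with spectral imaging.
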