Features (pLannotate 1.2.2; 19 found; start..end, strand, type, name):
     36..80      +  promoter       T5 promoter: bacteriophage T5 promoter for E. coli RNA polymerase, with embedded lac operator
     88..104     +  protein_bind   lac operator: The lac repressor binds to the lac operator to inhibit transcription in E. coli. This inhibition can be relieved by adding lactose or isopropyl-β-D-thiogalactopyranoside (IPTG). lac repressor encoded by lacI
    147..167     +  CDS            7xHis: 6xHis affinity tag
    180..204     +  protein_bind   attB1: mutant version of attB; recombination site for the Gateway® BP reaction BP Clonase™
    207..917     +  CDS            mTFP1: monomeric teal (cyan) fluorescent protein (Ai et al., 2006) mammalian codon-optimized
    919..943     -  protein_bind   attB2: mutant version of attB; recombination site for the Gateway® BP reaction BP Clonase™
    965..1059    +  terminator     lambda t0 terminator: transcription terminator from phage lambda
   1124..1152    +  promoter       cat promoter (fragment): promoter of the E. coli cat gene encoding chloramphenicol acetyltransferase
   1153..1809    +  CDS            cat: CAT_ECOLX - Experimental evidence at protein level: Swiss-Prot protein existence level 1. This enzyme is an effector of chloramphenicol resistance in bacteria. From Escherichia coli. This protein is used as a marker in many commonly used cloning vectors, such as pACYC184.
   1877..1963    +  terminator     rrnB T1 terminator: Escherichia coli rrnB; transcription terminator T1 from the E. coli rrnB gene
   1986..2003    -  promoter       tet promoter (fragment): E. coli promoter for tetracycline efflux protein gene
   2022..2043    -  protein_bind   CAP binding site: CAP binding activates transcription in the presence of cAMP. E. coli catabolite activator protein
   2056..3138    -  CDS            lacI: lac repressor; lacI; The lac repressor binds to the lac operator to inhibit transcription in E. coli. This inhibition can be relieved by adding lactose or isopropyl-β-D-thiogalactopyranoside (IPTG).
   3139..3216    -  promoter       lacIq promoter: lacI (mutant); In the lacIq allele, a single base change in the promoter boosts expression of the lacI gene about 10-fold.
   3265..3306    +  CDS            rop (fragment): Rop protein, which maintains plasmids at low copy number; rop
   3408..3548    +  misc_feature   bom: basis of mobility region from pBR322
   3734..4322    -  rep_origin     ori: high-copy-number ColE1/pMB1/pBR322/pUC origin of replication
   4493..5353    -  CDS            AmpR: β-lactamase; bla; confers resistance to ampicillin, carbenicillin, and related antibiotics
   5354..5458    -  promoter       AmpR promoter: bla
>Addgene plasmid #118858 | pQLinkHD_mTFP1 | addgene full sequence | sequence record 231182 | Addgene NGS Result
CTCGAGCTTAATTAACAACACCATTTGTCGAGAAATCATAAAAAATTTATTTGCTTTGTGAGCGGATAAC
AATTATAATAGATTCAATTGTGAGCGGATAACAATTTCACACAGAATTCATTAAAGAGGAGAAATTAACT
ATGAAACATCACCATCACCATCACCATGGTGCTGCAGGTACAAGTTTGTACAAAAAAGCAGGCTTCATGG
TGAGCAAGGGCGAGGAGACCACAATGGGCGTAATCAAGCCCGACATGAAGATCAAGCTGAAGATGGAGGG
CAACGTGAATGGCCACGCCTTCGTGATCGAGGGCGAGGGCGAGGGCAAGCCCTACGACGGCACCAACACC
ATCAACCTGGAGGTGAAGGAGGGAGCCCCCCTGCCCTTCTCCTACGACATTCTGACCACCGCGTTCGCCT
ACGGCAACAGGGCCTTCACCAAGTACCCCGACGACATCCCCAACTACTTCAAGCAGTCCTTCCCCGAGGG
CTACTCTTGGGAGCGCACCATGACCTTCGAGGACAAGGGCATCGTGAAGGTGAAGTCCGACATCTCCATG
GAGGAGGACTCCTTCATCTACGAGATACACCTCAAGGGCGAGAACTTCCCCCCCAACGGCCCCGTGATGC
AGAAGAAGACCACCGGCTGGGACGCCTCCACCGAGAGGATGTACGTGCGCGACGGCGTGCTGAAGGGCGA
CGTCAAGCACAAGCTGCTGCTGGAGGGCGGCGGCCACCACCGCGTTGACTTCAAGACCATCTACAGGGCC
AAGAAGGCGGTGAAGCTGCCCGACTATCACTTTGTGGACCACCGCATCGAGATCCTGAACCACGACAAGG
ACTACAACAAGGTGACCGTTTACGAGAGCGCCGTGGCCCGCAACTCCACCGACGGCATGGACGAGCTGTA
CAAGTAAGACCCAGCTTTCTTGTACAAAGTGGTAAGCTTAATTAGCTGAGCTTGGACTCCTGTTGATAGA
TCCAGTAATGACCTCAGAACTCCATCTGGATTTGTTCAGAACGCTCGGTTGCCGCCGGGCGTTTTTTATT
GGTGAGAATCCAAGTAACAACACCATTTAAATGGAGTGGTTACAAATGGAGTGGTTAATTAAGGCTAGCT
TGGCGAGATTTTCAGGAGCTAAGGAAGCTAAAATGGAGAAAAAAATCACTGGATATACCACCGTTGATAT
ATCCCAATGGCATCGTAAAGAACATTTTGAGGCATTTCAGTCAGTTGCTCAATGTACCTATAACCAGACC
GTTCAGCTGGATATTACGGCCTTTTTAAAGACCGTAAAGAAAAATAAGCACAAGTTTTATCCGGCCTTTA
TTCACATTCTTGCCCGCCTGATGAATGCTCATCCGGAATTTCGTATGGCAATGAAAGACGGTGAGCTGGT
GATATGGGATAGTGTTCACCCTTGTTACACCGTTTTCCATGAGCAAACTGAAACGTTTTCATCGCTCTGG
AGTGAATACCACGACGATTTCCGGCAGTTTCTACACATATATTCGCAAGATGTGGCGTGTTACGGTGAAA
ACCTGGCCTATTTCCCTAAAGGGTTTATTGAGAATATGTTTTTCGTCTCAGCCAATCCCTGGGTGAGTTT
CACCAGTTTTGATTTAAACGTGGCCAATATGGACAACTTCTTCGCCCCCGTTTTCACCATGGGCAAATAT
TATACGCAAGGCGACAAGGTGCTGATGCCGCTGGCGATTCAGGTTCATCATGCCGTTTGTGATGGCTTCC
ATGTCGGCAGAATGCTTAATGAATTACAACAGTACTGCGATGAGTGGCAGGGCGGGGCGTAATTTTTTTA
AGGCAGTTATTGGTGCCCTTAAACGCCTGGGGTAATGACTCTCTAGCTTGAGGCATCAAATAAAACGAAA
GGCTCAGTCGAAAGACTGGGCCTTTCGTTTTATCTGTTGTTTGTCGGTGAACGCTCTCCTGAGTAGGACA
AATCCGCCCTCTAGATTACGTGCAGTCGATGATAAGCTGTCAAACATGAGAATTGTGCCTAATGAGTGAG
CTAACTTACATTAATTGCGTTGCGCTCACTGCCCGCTTTCCAGTCGGGAAACCTGTCGTGCCAGCTGCAT
TAATGAATCGGCCAACGCGCGGGGAGAGGCGGTTTGCGTATTGGGCGCCAGGGTGGTTTTTCTTTTCACC
AGTGAGACGGGCAACAGCTGATTGCCCTTCACCGCCTGGCCCTGAGAGAGTTGCAGCAAGCGGTCCACGC
TGGTTTGCCCCAGCAGGCGAAAATCCTGTTTGATGGTGGTTAACGGCGGGATATAACATGAGCTGTCTTC
GGTATCGTCGTATCCCACTACCGAGATATCCGCACCAACGCGCAGCCCGGACTCGGTAATGGCGCGCATT
GCGCCCAGCGCCATCTGATCGTTGGCAACCAGCATCGCAGTGGGAACGATGCCCTCATTCAGCATTTGCA
TGGTTTGTTGAAAACCGGACATGGCACTCCAGTCGCCTTCCCGTTCCGCTATCGGCTGAATTTGATTGCG
AGTGAGATATTTATGCCAGCCAGCCAGACGCAGACGCGCCGAGACAGAACTTAATGGGCCCGCTAACAGC
GCGATTTGCTGGTGACCCAATGCGACCAGATGCTCCACGCCCAGTCGCGTACCGTCTTCATGGGAGAAAA
TAATACTGTTGATGGGTGTCTGGTCAGAGACATCAAGAAATAACGCCGGAACATTAGTGCAGGCAGCTTC
CACAGCAATGGCATCCTGGTCATCCAGCGGATAGTTAATGATCAGCCCACTGACGCGTTGCGCGAGAAGA
TTGTGCACCGCCGCTTTACAGGCTTCGACGCCGCTTCGTTCTACCATCGACACCACCACGCTGGCACCCA
GTTGATCGGCGCGAGATTTAATCGCCGCGACAATTTGCGACGGCGCGTGCAGGGCCAGACTGGAGGTGGC
AACGCCAATCAGCAACGACTGTTTGCCCGCCAGTTGTTGTGCCACGCGGTTGGGAATGTAATTCAGCTCC
GCCATCGCCGCTTCCACTTTTTCCCGCGTTTTCGCAGAAACGTGGCTGGCCTGGTTCACCACGCGGGAAA
CGGTCTGATAAGAGACACCGGCATACTCTGCGACATCGTATAACGTTACTGGTTTCACATTCACCACCCT
GAATTGACTCTCTTCCGGGCGCTATCATGCCATACCGCGAAAGGTTTTGCACCATTCGATGGTGTCGGAA
TTTCGGGCAGCGTTGGGTCCTGGCCACGGGTGCGCATGATCTAGAGCTGCCTCGCGCGTTTCGGTGATGA
CGGTGAAAACCTCTGACACATGCAGCTCCCGGAGACGGTCACAGCTTGTCTGTAAGCGGATGCCGGGAGC
AGACAAGCCCGTCAGGGCGCGTCAGCGGGTGTTGGCGGGTGTCGGGGCGCAGCCATGACCCAGTCACGTA
GCGATAGCGGAGTGTATACTGGCTTAACTATGCGGCATCAGAGCAGATTGTACTGAGAGTGCACCACATG
CGGTGTGAAATACCGCACAGATGCGTAAGGAGAAAATACCGCATCAGGCGCTCTTCCGCTTCCTCGCTCA
CTGACTCGCTGCGCTCGGTCGTTCGGCTGCGGCGAGCGGTATCAGCTCACTCAAAGGCGGTAATACGGTT
ATCCACAGAATCAGGGGATAACGCAGGAAAGAACATGTGAGCAAAAGGCCAGCAAAAGGCCAGGAACCGT
AAAAAGGCCGCGTTGCTGGCGTTTTTCCATAGGCTCCGCCCCCCTGACGAGCATCACAAAAATCGACGCT
CAAGTCAGAGGTGGCGAAACCCGACAGGACTATAAAGATACCAGGCGTTTCCCCCTGGAAGCTCCCTCGT
GCGCTCTCCTGTTCCGACCCTGCCGCTTACCGGATACCTGTCCGCCTTTCTCCCTTCGGGAAGCGTGGCG
CTTTCTCATAGCTCACGCTGTAGGTATCTCAGTTCGGTGTAGGTCGTTCGCTCCAAGCTGGGCTGTGTGC
ACGAACCCCCCGTTCAGCCCGACCGCTGCGCCTTATCCGGTAACTATCGTCTTGAGTCCAACCCGGTAAG
ACACGACTTATCGCCACTGGCAGCAGCCACTGGTAACAGGATTAGCAGAGCGAGGTATGTAGGCGGTGCT
ACAGAGTTCTTGAAGTGGTGGCCTAACTACGGCTACACTAGAAGGACAGTATTTGGTATCTGCGCTCTGC
TGAAGCCAGTTACCTTCGGAAAAAGAGTTGGTAGCTCTTGATCCGGCAAACAAACCACCGCTGGTAGCGG
TGGTTTTTTTGTTTGCAAGCAGCAGATTACGCGCAGAAAAAAAGGATCTCAAGAAGATCCTTTGATCTTT
TCTACGGGGTCTGACGCTCAGTGGAACGAAAACTCACGTTAAGGGATTTTGGTCATGAGATTATCAAAAA
GGATCTTCACCTAGATCCTTTTAAATTAAAAATGAAGTTTTAAATCAATCTAAAGTATATATGAGTAAAC
TTGGTCTGACAGTTACCAATGCTTAATCAGTGAGGCACCTATCTCAGCGATCTGTCTATTTCGTTCATCC
ATAGTTGCCTGACTCCCCGTCGTGTAGATAACTACGATACGGGAGGGCTTACCATCTGGCCCCAGTGCTG
CAATGATACCGCGAGACCCACGCTCACCGGCTCCAGATTTATCAGCAATAAACCAGCCAGCCGGAAGGGC
CGAGCGCAGAAGTGGTCCTGCAACTTTATCCGCCTCCATCCAGTCTATTAATTGTTGCCGGGAAGCTAGA
GTAAGTAGTTCGCCAGTTAATAGTTTGCGCAACGTTGTTGCCATTGCTACAGGCATCGTGGTGTCACGCT
CGTCGTTTGGTATGGCTTCATTCAGCTCCGGTTCCCAACGATCAAGGCGAGTTACATGATCCCCCATGTT
GTGCAAAAAAGCGGTTAGCTCCTTCGGTCCTCCGATCGTTGTCAGAAGTAAGTTGGCCGCAGTGTTATCA
CTCATGGTTATGGCAGCACTGCATAATTCTCTTACTGTCATGCCATCCGTAAGATGCTTTTCTGTGACTG
GTGAGTACTCAACCAAGTCATTCTGAGAATAGTGTATGCGGCGACCGAGTTGCTCTTGCCCGGCGTCAAT
ACGGGATAATACCGCGCCACATAGCAGAACTTTAAAAGTGCTCATCATTGGAAAACGTTCTTCGGGGCGA
AAACTCTCAAGGATCTTACCGCTGTTGAGATCCAGTTCGATGTAACCCACTCGTGCACCCAACTGATCTT
CAGCATCTTTTACTTTCACCAGCGTTTCTGGGTGAGCAAAAACAGGAAGGCAAAATGCCGCAAAAAAGGG
AATAAGGGCGACACGGAAATGTTGAATACTCATACTCTTCCTTTTTCAATATTATTGAAGCATTTATCAG
GGTTATTGTCTCATGAGCGGATACATATTTGAATGTATTTAGAAAAATAAACAAATAGGGGTTCCGCGCA
CATTTCCCCGAAAAGTGCCACCTGACGTCTAAGAAACCATTATTATCATGACATTAACCTATAAAAATAG
GCGTATCACGAGGCCCTTTCGTCTTCAC
