>Addgene plasmid #118858 | pQLinkHD_mTFP1 | depositor partial sequence | sequence record 224647 | pQE_F was the primer used to obtain seqence data
NNNNNNNTNNTGNCNTTAACCTATAAAAATAGGCGTATCACGAGGCCCTTTCGTCTTCACCTCGAGCTTA
ATTAACAACACCATTTGTCGAGAAATCATAAAAAATTTATTTGCTTTGTGAGCGGATAACAATTATAATA
GATTCAATTGTGAGCGGATAACAATTTCACACAGAATTCATTAAAGAGGAGAAATTAACTATGAAACATC
ACCATCACCATCACCATGGTGCTGCAGGTACAAGTTTGTACAAAAAAGCAGGCTTCATGGTGAGCAAGGG
CGAGGAGACCACAATGGGCGTAATCAAGCCCGACATGAAGATCAAGCTGAAGATGGAGGGCAACGTGAAT
GGCCACGCCTTCGTGATCGAGGGCGAGGGCGAGGGCAAGCCCTACGACGGCACCAACACCATCAACCTGG
AGGTGAAGGAGGGAGCCCCCCTGCCCTTCTCCTACGACATTCTGACCACCGCGTTCGCCTACGGCAACAG
GGCCTTCACCAAGTACCCCGACGACATCCCCAACTACTTCAAGCAGTCCTTCCCCGAGGGCTACTCTTGG
GAGCGCACCATGACCTTCGAGGACAAGGGCATCGTGAAGGTGAAGTCCGACATCTCCATGGAGGAGGACT
CCTTCATCTACGAGATACACCTCAAGGGCGAGAACTTCCCCCCCAACGGCCCCGTGATGCAGAAGAAGAC
CACCGGCTGGGACGCCTCCACCGAGAGGATGTACGTGCGCGACGGCGTGCTGAAGGGCGACGTCAAGCAC
AAGCTGCTGCTGGAGGGCGGCGGCCACCACCGCGTTGACTTCAAGACCATCTACAGGGCCAAGAAGGCGG
TGAAGCTGCCCGACTATCACTTTGTGGACCACCGCATCGAGATCCTGAACCACGACAAGGACTACAACAA
GGTGACCGTTTACGAGAGCGCCGTGGCCCGCAACTCCACCGACGGCATGGACGANCTGTACAAGTAAGAC
CCAGCTTTCTTGTACAAAGTGGTAAGCTTAATTANCTGAACTTGGACTCCTGTTGAAAAATCCANTAATG
ACCTCANAANCTCCNNCTGGAATTNTTCAAANCGCTCGGTTGCCCCNGGGNNNTNTTTATTGGTGAAAAT
CCAATTANNNCCCCNTTTTAATGGAATGGTTAAANTGGAANGNT
